>Addgene plasmid #65814 | pSMART-Ala1 | depositor full sequence | sequence record 119580 | pSMART-Ala1 sequence 3451 bps
CCAGGCATCAAATAAAACGAAAGGCTCAGTCGAAAGACTGGGCCTTTCGTTTTATCTGTTGTTTGTCGGT
GAACGCTCTCTACTAGAGTCACACTGGCTCACCTTCGGGTGGGCCTTTCTGCGTTTATACACAGCTAACA
CCACGTCGTCCCTATCTGCTGCCCTAGGTCTATGAGTGGTTGCTGGATAACTCTTTCTGACACCTTACTA
TCTTACAAATGTAACAAAAAAGTTATTTTTCTGTAATTCGAGCATGTCATGTTACCCCGCGAGCATAAAA
CGCGTATATTCAGGGAGACCACAACGGTTTCCCTCTACAAATAATTTTGTTTAACTTTCGTAGAAGAGCA
CTTCACACTTCTGGAAAAAGGAGATATACCATGATCATTGGGGTGCCGAAGGAGATCAAAAATAATGAGA
ACCGCGTCGCGTTGACCCCGGGAGGTGTCAGCCAGCTGATCTCTAATGGCCATCGTGTCTTAGTTGAAAC
AGGCGCTGGCCTGGGTTCTGGCTTCGAAAACGAGGCCTACGAATCTGCAGGTGCGGAAATTATTGCTGAT
CCAAAACAGGTCTGGGATGCAGAGATGGTCATGAAAGTGAAAGAACCGCTCCCGGAAGAATATGTCTATT
TTCGTAAAGGTCTGGTGCTGTTTACATATCTGCATCTGGCAGCTGAACCGGAGCTCGCACAAGCCCTTAA
AGATAAAGGTGTCACGGCCATCGCATACGAAACTGTCAGCGAAGGGCGCACGCTGCCATTACTGACCCCG
ATGTCAGAAGTGGCAGGCCGTATGGCTGCGCAGATCGGCGCACAGTTTCTTGAAAAACCAAAGGGCGGGA
AGGGTATTCTCTTAGCAGGAGTGCCGGGCGTCAGTCGTGGGAAAGTAACTATTATTGGTGGCGGCGTGGT
AGGAACAAATGCTGCCAAAATGGCCGTCGGTTTGGGGGCCGACGTAACAATCATTGCGCGTAATGCCGAT
CGCCTTCGTCAATTAGACGATATCTTTGGCCACCAAATCAAAACCCTGATTTCGAACCCAGTCAATATCG
CGGATGCGGTGGCGGAAGCTGATTTGTTGATCTGCGCCGTGTTAATTCCGGGAGCGAAAGCACCTACATT
GGTGACGGAAGAAATGGTGAAACAAATGAAACCGGGTTCAGTCATTGTTGATGTGGCTATTGATCAGGGT
GGCATCGTGGAAACGGTGGACCATATTACCACTCACGACCAGCCGACGTATGAAAAACATGGTGTCGTAC
ACTATGCGGTGGCGAATATGCCTGGTGCGGTCCCACGTACGAGTACAATCGCACTGACAAATGTCACCGT
GCCGTATGCGTTGCAAATCGCGAACAAAGGTGCCGTGAAAGCGCTGGCCGACAATACGGCGTTACGTGCC
GGTCTGAACACCGCTAACGGTCACGTGACATATGAAGCGGTCGCGCGTGATTTGGGGTACGAATATGTAC
CGGCGGAAAAAGCCTTACAAGACGAATCGAGTGTCGCTGGTGCATAGTAAGCTCTTCTAATACGACTCAC
TATAGGGCCGGCTTATCGGTCAGTTTCACCTGATTTACGTAAAAACCCGCTTCGGCGGGTTTTTGCTTTT
GGAGGGGCAGAAAGATGAATGACTGTCCACGACGCTATACCCAAAAGAAAGACGAATTCTCTAGATATCG
CTCAATACTGACCATTTAAATCATACCTGACCTCCATAGCAGAAAGTCAAAAGCCTCCGACCGGAGGCTT
TTGACTTGATCGGCACGTAAGAGGTTCCAACTTTCACCATAATGAAATAAGATCACTACCGGGCGTATTT
TTTGAGTTATCGAGATTTTCAGGAGCTAAGGAAGCTAAAATGAGCCATATTCAACGGGAAACGTCTTGCT
CGAGGCCGCGATTAAATTCCAACATGGATGCTGATTTATATGGGTATAAATGGGCTCGCGATAATGTCGG
GCAATCAGGTGCGACAATCTATCGATTGTATGGGAAGCCCGATGCGCCAGAGTTGTTTCTGAAACATGGC
AAAGGTAGCGTTGCCAATGATGTTACAGATGAGATGGTCAGGCTAAACTGGCTGACGGAATTTATGCCTC
TTCCGACCATCAAGCATTTTATCCGTACTCCTGATGATGCATGGTTACTCACCACTGCGATCCCAGGGAA
AACAGCATTCCAGGTATTAGAAGAATATCCTGATTCAGGTGAAAATATTGTTGATGCGCTGGCAGTGTTC
CTGCGCCGGTTGCATTCGATTCCTGTTTGTAATTGTCCTTTTAACGGCGATCGCGTATTTCGTCTCGCTC
AGGCGCAATCACGAATGAATAACGGTTTGGTTGGTGCGAGTGATTTTGATGACGAGCGTAATGGCTGGCC
TGTTGAACAAGTCTGGAAAGAAATGCATAAGCTTTTGCCATTCTCACCGGATTCAGTCGTCACTCATGGT
GATTTCTCACTTGATAACCTTATTTTTGACGAGGGGAAATTAATAGGTTGTATTGATGTTGGACGAGTCG
GAATCGCAGACCGATACCAGGATCTTGCCATCCTATGGAACTGCCTCGGTGAGTTTTCTCCTTCATTACA
GAAACGGCTTTTTCAAAAATATGGTATTGATAATCCTGATATGAATAAATTGCAGTTTCACTTGATGCTC
GATGAGTTTTTCTAATGAGGGCCCAAATGTAATCACCTGGCTCACCTTCGGGTGGGCCTTTCTGCGTTGC
TGGCGTTTTTCCATAGGCTCCGCCCCCCTGACGAGCATCACAAAAATCGATGCTCAAGTCAGAGGTGGCG
AAACCCGACAGGACTATAAAGATACCAGGCGTTTCCCCCTGGAAGCTCCCTCGTGCGCTCTCCTGTTCCG
ACCCTGCCGCTTACCGGATACCTGTCCGCCTTTCTCCCTTCGGGAAGCGTGGCGCTTTCTCATAGCTCAC
GCTGTAGGTATCTCAGTTCGGTGTAGGTCGTTCGCTCCAAGCTGGGCTGTGTGCACGAACCCCCCGTTCA
GCCCGACCGCTGCGCCTTATCCGGTAACTATCGTCTTGAGTCCAACCCGGTAAGACACGACTTATCGCCA
CTGGCAGCAGCCACTGGTAACAGGATTAGCAGAGCGAGGTATGTAGGCGGTGCTACAGAGTTCTTGAAGT
GGTGGCCTAACTACGGCTACACTAGAAGAACAGTATTTGGTATCTGCGCTCTGCTGAAGCCAGTTACCTC
GGAAAAAGAGTTGGTAGCTCTTGATCCGGCAAACAAACCACCGCTGGTAGCGGTGGTTTTTTTGTTTGCA
AGCAGCAGATTACGCGCAGAAAAAAAGGATCTCAAGAAGATCCTTTGATTTTCTACCGAAGAAAGGCCCA
CCAGTGAAGGTGAGCCAGTGAGTTGATTGCAGTCCAGTTACGCTGGAGTCTGAGGCTCGTCCTGAATGAT
ATCAAGCTTGAATTCGTTTGC
Features (pLannotate 1.2.2; 10 found; start..end, strand, type, name):
      9..80      +  terminator     rrnB T1 terminator: transcription terminator T1 from the E. coli rrnB gene
     96..123     +  terminator     T7Te terminator: phage T7 early transcription terminator
    381..1514    +  CDS            ald: DHA_BACSU - Also known as spoVN. Experimental evidence at protein level: Swiss-Prot protein existence level 1. Catalyzes the reversible oxidative deamination of L-alanine to pyruvate. This enzyme is a key factor in the assimilation of L- alanine as an energy source through the tricarboxylic acid cycle during sporulation. From Bacillus subtilis (strain 168).
   1528..1546    +  promoter       T7 promoter: promoter for bacteriophage T7 RNA polymerase
   1725..1756    +  terminator     tonB terminator: bidirectional E. coli tonB-P14 transcription terminator
   1757..1859    +  promoter       cat promoter: promoter of the E. coli cat gene encoding chloramphenicol acetyltransferase
   1860..2675    +  CDS            KanR: aminoglycoside phosphotransferase; aph(3')-Ia; confers resistance to kanamycin in bacteria or G418 (Geneticin®) in eukaryotes
   2699..2726    +  terminator     T7Te terminator: phage T7 early transcription terminator
   2738..3325    -  rep_origin     ori: high-copy-number ColE1/pMB1/pBR322/pUC origin of replication
   3347..3376    -  terminator     T3Te terminator: phage T3 early transcription terminator
