[The description below was written by a language model from this plasmid's Addgene catalogue record and pLannotate feature annotations shown in this document.]
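Description:
pSMART-Ala1 is a small, high-copy bacterial expression plasmid built on the Lucigen pSMART-HCKan backbone for use in E. coli. It replicates from a ColE1/pUC-type origin and is selected with kanamycin through an aph(3')-Ia aminoglycoside phosphotransferase gene, which the annotation places behind a cat promoter. As is characteristic of the pSMART design, the functional units are bracketed by transcription terminators (rrnB T1, T7Te, tonB, T3Te). These isolate the insert from read-through transcription originating in the backbone and shield the backbone from transcription out of the insert.

The payload is a synthetic gene of about 1.1–1.2 kb encoding alanine dehydrogenase (ald/AlaDH), derived from the Bacillus subtilis enzyme that reversibly interconverts L-alanine and pyruvate. It carries the substitutions D196A and L197R, and the record describes the resulting enzyme as NADPH dependent. Expression is driven by an insulated version of the E. coli waaH promoter, described as low-phosphate dependent, so the enzyme is induced when phosphate in the medium becomes depleted. This promoter is not picked up by the automated annotation but presumably lies in the unannotated stretch between the upstream terminators and the coding sequence. A short T7 promoter sequence is annotated just downstream of the ald reading frame; it does not drive the insert, and its role is not stated. No epitope or purification tags are recorded.

The associated work concerns two-stage, phosphate-depletion autoinduction of recombinant protein expression in E. coli, in which cells first grow and then switch on the gene without an added inducer. The deposited sequence is 3,451 nt, slightly longer than the 3,424 bp listed in the catalogue.
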