Addgene plasmid #65814: pSMART-Ala1
Purpose: NADPH dependent Alanine Dehydrogenase, Low Phosphate Dependent E. coli Expression
Depositing lab: Michael Lynch. Depositing organization: Duke University. Publication: Scalable, two-stage, autoinduction of recombinant protein expression in E. coli utilizing phosphate depletion. Menacho-Melgar R, Ye Z, Moreb EA, Yang T, Efromson JP, Decker JS, Wang R, Lynch MD. Biotechnol Bioeng. 2020 May 22. doi: 10.1002/bit.27440. PubMed 32441815.
Backbone
  Vector backbone: pSMART-HCKan (AF532107.1)
  Backbone manufacturer: Lucigen (Middleton, WI)
  Backbone size w/o insert (bp): 1800
  Total vector size (bp): 3424
  Vector type: Bacterial Expression
Growth in bacteria
  Bacterial resistance: Kanamycin, 50 μg/mL
  Growth temperature: 37°C
  Growth strain: Top10
  Copy number: High Copy
Gene/Insert
  Gene/Insert name: NADPH Alanine Dehydrogenase (alt name: AlaDH)
  Species: Synthetic
  Insert size (bp): 1200
  Mutation: D196A, L197R
  Entrez Gene: ald (a.k.a. BSU31930)
  Promoter: Insulated waaHp from E. coli
  Cloning method: Gibson Cloning
  Sequencing primers: 5′ CAG TCC AGT TAC GCT GGA GTC; 3′ GGT CAG GTA TGA TTT AA A TGG TCA GT
Terms and licenses: Academic/Nonprofit Terms; Industry Terms: Not Available to Industry
How to cite: pSMART-Ala1 was a gift from Michael Lynch (Addgene plasmid # 65814 ; http://n2t.net/addgene:65814 ; RRID:Addgene_65814)
