>Addgene plasmid #65814 | pSMART-Ala1 | addgene partial sequence | sequence record 118785 | pBR322ori-3 5'-tttgtttgcaagcagcagat-3'
AAGGATCTCAAGAAGATCCTTTGATTTTCTACCGAAGAAAGGCCCACCAGTGAAGGTGAGCCAGTGAGTT
GATTGCAGTCCAGTTACGCTGGAGTCTGAGGCTCGTCCTGAATGATATCAAGCTTGAATTCGTTTGCCCA
GGCATCAAATAAAACGAAAGGCTCAGTCGAAAGACTGGGCCTTTCGTTTTATCTGTTGTTTGTCGGTGAA
CGCTCTCTACTAGAGTCACACTGGCTCACCTTCGGGTGGGCCTTTCTGCGTTTATACACAGCTAACACCA
CGTCGTCCCTATCTGCTGCCCTAGGTCTATGAGTGGTTGCTGGATAACTCTTTCTGACACCTTACTATCT
TACAAATGTAACAAAAAAGTTATTTTTCTGTAATTCGAGCATGTCATGTTACCCCGCGAGCATAAAACGC
GTATATTCAGGGAGACCACAACGGTTTCCCTCTACAAATAATTTTGTTTAACTTTCGTAGAAGAGCACTT
CACACTTCTGGAAAAAGGAGATATACCATGATCATTGGGGTGCCGAAGGAGATCAAAAATAATGAGAACC
GCGTCGCGTTGACCCCGGGAGGTGTCAGCCAGCTGATCTCTAATGGCCATCGTGTCTTAGTTGAAACAGG
CGCTGGCCTGGGTTCTGGCTTCGAAAACGAGGCCTACGAATCTGCAGGTGCGGAAATTATTGCTGATCCA
AAACAGGTCTGGGATGCAGAGATGGTCATGAAAGTGAAAGAACCGCTCCCGGAAGAATATGTCTATTTTC
GTAAAGGTCTGGTGCTGTTTACATATCTGCATCTGGCAGCTGAACCGGAGCTCGCACAAGCCCTTAAAGA
TAAAGGTGTCACGGCCATCGCATACGAAACTGTCAGCGAAGGGCGCACGCTGCCATTACTGACCCCGATG
TCAGAAGTGGCAGGCCGTATGGCTGCGCAGATCGGCGCACAGTTTCTTGAAAAACCAAAGGGCGGGAAGG
GTATTCTCTTAGCAGGAGTGCCGGGCGTCAGTCGTGGGAAAGTAACTATTATTGGTGGCG
