>Addgene plasmid #65814 | pSMART-Ala1 | addgene partial sequence | sequence record 119004 | pBMT-1-5 5'-aaatggtcagtattgagcga-3'
GTCTTTCTTTTGGGTATAGCGTCGTGGACAGTCATTCATCTTTCTGCCCCTCCAAAAGCAAAAACCCGCC
GAAGCGGGTTTTTACGTAAATCAGGTGAAACTGACCGATAAGCCGGCCCTATAGTGAGTCGTATTAGAAG
AGCTTACTATGCACCAGCGACACTCGATTCGTCTTGTAAGGCTTTTTCCGCCGGTACATATTCGTACCCC
AAATCACGCGCGACCGCTTCATATGTCACGTGACCGTTAGCGGTGTTCAGACCGGCACGTAACGCCGTAT
TGTCGGCCAGCGCTTTCACGGCACCTTTGTTCGCGATTTGCAACGCATACGGCACGGTGACATTTGTCAG
TGCGATTGTACTCGTACGTGGGACCGCACCAGGCATATTCGCCACCGCATAGTGTACGACACCATGTTTT
TCATACGTCGGCTGGTCGTGAGTGGTAATATGGTCCACCGTTTCCACGATGCCACCCTGATCAATAGCCA
CATCAACAATGACTGAACCCGGTTTCATTTGTTTCACCATTTCTTCCGTCACCAATGTAGGTGCTTTCGC
TCCCGGAATTAACACGGCGCAGATCAACAAATCAGCTTCCGCCACCGCATCCGCGATATTGACTGGGTTC
GAAATCAGGGTTTTGATTTGGTGGCCAAAGATATCGTCTAATTGACGAAGGCGATCGGCATTACGCGCAA
TGATTGTTACGTCGGCCCCCAAACCGACGGCCATTTTGGCAGCATTTGTTCCTACCACGCCGCCACCAAT
AATAGTTACTTTCCCACGACTGACGCCCGGCACTCCTGCTAAGAGAATACCCTTCCCGCCCTTTGGTTTT
TCAAGAAACTGTGCGCCGATCTGCGCAGCCATACGGCCTGCCACTTCTGACATCGGGGTCAGTAATGGCA
GCGTGCGCCCTTCGCTGACAGTTTCGTATGCGATGGCCGTGACACCTTTATCTTTAAGGGCTTGTGCGAG
CTCCGGTTCAGCTGCCAGATGCAGATATGTAAACAGCACCAGACCTTTACGAAAATAGACATATTCTTCC
GGGAGCGGTTCTTTCACTTTCATGACCATCTCTGCATCCCAGACCTGTTT
